>Addgene plasmid #221279 | pMSCV-FKBP-GMIP(trunc C1) | addgene full sequence | sequence record 438519 | Addgene NGS Result
AGATCTGCCACCATGGACTACAAGGATCACGACGGTGATTACAAGGACCACGACATCGACTACAAGGACG
ACGACGACAAGGGCGTTCAAGTAGAAACAATATCTCCAGGAGACGGGCGTACATTTCCTAAGCGTGGCCA
AACTTGCGTAGTCCATTATACCGGCATGCTGGAGGACGGTAAGAAGGTCGATAGCTCTAGAGACCGTAAC
AAACCTTTCAAATTTATGCTGGGGAAACAGGAGGTTATCCGTGGTTGGGAGGAAGGCGTGGCCCAAATGT
CCGTTGGGCAGCGTGCTAAGTTAACCATCTCGCCAGATTACGCATATGGGGCTACAGGCCATCCTGGGAT
CATTCCCCCGCATGCGACACTTGTGTTTGATGTAGAGCTGTTGAAGTTGGAGACGCGGGGAGTTCAAGTC
GAAACGATTTCACCAGGTGATGGACGCACCTTTCCTAAACGGGGACAAACGTGCGTCGTGCATTACACCG
GTATGCTGGAAGACGGCAAGAAAGTCGATTCAAGCCGCGATAGAAATAAACCCTTCAAATTCATGCTTGG
AAAACAGGAAGTAATACGCGGATGGGAAGAGGGTGTGGCGCAAATGTCTGTCGGGCAAAGAGCTAAACTG
ACAATAAGTCCTGATTACGCGTACGGTGCGACTGGGCACCCTGGTATCATTCCGCCGCACGCGACACTTG
TCTTCGACGTCGAGTTACTTAAGCTTGAGACGCGGGGGGTGCAGGTAGAGACTATTTCGCCCGGTGACGG
AAGAACTTTCCCAAAGCGGGGACAGACCTGTGTTGTCCACTACACTGGGATGTTGGAGGATGGTAAGAAA
GTTGACTCAAGTCGTGATCGCAACAAACCCTTTAAGTTTATGCTTGGGAAGCAGGAAGTCATCAGAGGTT
GGGAAGAAGGCGTAGCTCAGATGTCAGTGGGACAACGGGCCAAATTAACCATCAGTCCAGACTACGCCTA
CGGAGCCACCGGTCACCCAGGGATCATACCACCTCACGCAACCTTAGTGTTCGATGTGGAACTTTTAAAG
TTAGAGACGCGCGGTGTACAAGTGGAAACAATCAGTCCAGGGGATGGGAGAACATTCCCCAAAAGAGGCC
AGACGTGTGTCGTGCACTATACGGGGATGTTAGAAGATGGGAAAAAGGTCGATTCGTCACGCGACCGCAA
CAAACCGTTTAAATTCATGTTGGGAAAGCAGGAGGTGATTCGCGGCTGGGAGGAAGGTGTGGCACAGATG
AGCGTGGGCCAGAGAGCAAAACTGACTATCTCTCCTGATTATGCCTACGGCGCGACGGGCCACCCTGGCA
TAATTCCACCCCACGCTACCCTGGTATTCGATGTCGAGCTTCTGAAGCTTGAGGGTGCTGGGGCTGGGGC
TATGGACTCAGCGGAGACAGAGCTAACCCCAGCTCCTGAGGGCAGGAAGAGATACAGTGACATCTTCCAG
AGCCTGGACAACCTCGAGATATCATTGGGGAACGTAACTTTTGATCCCCTGGCTGGAGACCCTGTACGCA
GAGAAGACCTGGAGCCTGACAAAGCTGACACAGCCACAGTGGTGACTGAGGAGTGATAAGCGGCCGCGTT
TAAACGTCGACGGTATCGATAAGCTTGATATCGAATTCCGCCCCCCCCCCTAACGTTACTGGCCGAAGCC
GCTTGGAATAAGGCCGGTGTGCGTTTGTCTATATGTTATTTTCCACCATATTGCCGTCTTTTGGCAATGT
GAGGGCCCGGAAACCTGGCCCTGTCTTCTTGACGAGCATTCCTAGGGGTCTTTCCCCTCTCGCCAAAGGA
ATGCAAGGTCTGTTGAATGTCGTGAAGGAAGCAGTTCCTCTGGAAGCTTCTTGAAGACAAACAACGTCTG
TAGCGACCCTTTGCAGGCAGCGGAACCCCCCACCTGGCGACAGGTGCCTCTGCGGCCAAAAGCCACGTGT
ATAAGATACACCTGCAAAGGCGGCACAACCCCAGTGCCACGTTGTGAGTTGGATAGTTGTGGAAAGAGTC
AAATGGCTCTCCTCAAGCGTATTCAACAAGGGGCTGAAGGATGCCCAGAAGGTACCCCATTGTATGGGAT
CTGATCTGGGGCCTCGGTGCACATGCTTTACATGTGTTTAGTCGAGGTTAAAAAAACGTCTAGGCCCCCC
GAACCACGGGGACGTGGTTTTCCTTTGAAAAACACGATGATAATATGGCCACAACCATGGTGAGCAAGGG
CGAGGAGCTGTTCACCGGGGTGGTGCCCATCCTGGTCGAGCTGGACGGCGACGTAAACGGCCACAAGTTC
AGCGTGTCTGGCGAGGGCGAGGGCGATGCCACCTACGGCAAGCTGACCCTGAAGTTCATCTGCACCACCG
GCAAGCTGCCCGTGCCCTGGCCCACCCTCGTGACCACCCTGACCTACGGCGTGCAGTGCTTCAGCCGCTA
CCCCGACCACATGAAGCAGCACGACTTCTTCAAGTCCGCCATGCCCGAAGGCTACGTCCAGGAGCGCACC
ATCTTCTTCAAGGACGACGGCAACTACAAGACCCGCGCCGAGGTGAAGTTCGAGGGCGACACCCTGGTGA
ACCGCATCGAGCTGAAGGGCATCGACTTCAAGGAGGACGGCAACATCCTGGGGCACAAGCTGGAGTACAA
CTACAACAGCCACAACGTCTATATCATGGCCGACAAGCAGAAGAACGGCATCAAGGCGAACTTCAAGATC
CGCCACAACATCGAGGACGGCAGCGTGCAGCTCGCCGACCACTACCAGCAGAACACCCCCATCGGCGACG
GCCCCGTGCTGCTGCCCGACAACCACTACCTGAGCACCCAGTCCGCCCTGAGCAAAGACCCCAACGAGAA
GCGCGATCACATGGTCCTGCTGGAGTTCGTGACCGCCGCCGGGATCACTCTCGGCATGGACGAGCTGTAC
AAGTAATGAATTAATTAAGAATTCGATAAAATAAAAGATTTTATTTAGTCTCCAGAAAAAGGGGGGAATG
AAAGACCCCACCTGTAGGTTTGGCAAGCTAGCTTAAGTAACGCCATTTTGCAAGGCATGGAAAATACATA
ACTGAGAATAGAGAAGTTCAGATCAAGGTTAGGAACAGAGAGACAGCAGAATATGGGCCAAACAGGATAT
CTGTGGTAAGCAGTTCCTGCCCCGGCTCAGGGCCAAGAACAGATGGTCCCCAGATGCGGTCCCGCCCTCA
GCAGTTTCTAGAGAACCATCAGATGTTTCCAGGGTGCCCCAAGGACCTGAAATGACCCTGTGCCTTATTT
GAACTAACCAATCAGTTCGCTTCTCGCTTCTGTTCGCGCGCTTCTGCTCCCCGAGCTCAATAAAAGAGCC
CACAACCCCTCACTCGGCGCGCCAGTCCTCCGATAGACTGCGTCGCCCGGGTACCCGTGTATCCAATAAA
CCCTCTTGCAGTTGCATCCGACTTGTGGTCTCGCTGTTCCTTGGGAGGGTCTCCTCTGAGTGATTGACTA
CCCGTCAGCGGGGGTCTTTCATGGGTAACAGTTTCTTGAAGTTGGAGAACAACATTCTGAGGGTAGGAGT
CGAATATTAAGTAATCCTGACTCAATTAGCCACTGTTTTGAATCCACATACTCCAATACTCCTGAAATAG
TTCATTATGGACAGCGCAGAAAGAGCTGGGGAGAATTGTGAAATTGTTATCCGCTCACAATTCCACACAA
CATACGAGCCGGAAGCATAAAGTGTAAAGCCTGGGGTGCCTAATGAGTGAGCTAACTCACATTAATTGCG
TTGCGCTCACTGCCCGCTTTCCAGTCGGGAAACCTGTCGTGCCAGCTGCATTAATGAATCGGCCAACGCG
CGGGGAGAGGCGGTTTGCGTATTGGGCGCTCTTCCGCTTCCTCGCTCACTGACTCGCTGCGCTCGGTCGT
TCGGCTGCGGCGAGCGGTATCAGCTCACTCAAAGGCGGTAATACGGTTATCCACAGAATCAGGGGATAAC
GCAGGAAAGAACATGTGAGCAAAAGGCCAGCAAAAGGCCAGGAACCGTAAAAAGGCCGCGTTGCTGGCGT
TTTTCCATAGGCTCCGCCCCCCTGACGAGCATCACAAAAATCGACGCTCAAGTCAGAGGTGGCGAAACCC
GACAGGACTATAAAGATACCAGGCGTTTCCCCCTGGAAGCTCCCTCGTGCGCTCTCCTGTTCCGACCCTG
CCGCTTACCGGATACCTGTCCGCCTTTCTCCCTTCGGGAAGCGTGGCGCTTTCTCATAGCTCACGCTGTA
GGTATCTCAGTTCGGTGTAGGTCGTTCGCTCCAAGCTGGGCTGTGTGCACGAACCCCCCGTTCAGCCCGA
CCGCTGCGCCTTATCCGGTAACTATCGTCTTGAGTCCAACCCGGTAAGACACGACTTATCGCCACTGGCA
GCAGCCACTGGTAACAGGATTAGCAGAGCGAGGTATGTAGGCGGTGCTACAGAGTTCTTGAAGTGGTGGC
CTAACTACGGCTACACTAGAAGAACAGTATTTGGTATCTGCGCTCTGCTGAAGCCAGTTACCTTCGGAAA
AAGAGTTGGTAGCTCTTGATCCGGCAAACAAACCACCGCTGGTAGCGGTGGTTTTTTTGTTTGCAAGCAG
CAGATTACGCGCAGAAAAAAAGGATCTCAAGAAGATCCTTTGATCTTTTCTACGGGGTCTGACGCTCAGT
GGAACGAAAACTCACGTTAAGGGATTTTGGTCATGAGATTATCAAAAAGGATCTTCACCTAGATCCTTTT
AAATTAAAAATGAAGTTTTAAATCAATCTAAAGTATATATGAGTAAACTTGGTCTGACAGTTACCAATGC
TTAATCAGTGAGGCACCTATCTCAGCGATCTGTCTATTTCGTTCATCCATAGTTGCCTGACTCCCCGTCG
TGTAGATAACTACGATACGGGAGGGCTTACCATCTGGCCCCAGTGCTGCAATGATACCGCGAGACCCACG
CTCACCGGCTCCAGATTTATCAGCAATAAACCAGCCAGCCGGAAGGGCCGAGCGCAGAAGTGGTCCTGCA
ACTTTATCCGCCTCCATCCAGTCTATTAATTGTTGCCGGGAAGCTAGAGTAAGTAGTTCGCCAGTTAATA
GTTTGCGCAACGTTGTTGCCATTGCTACAGGCATCGTGGTGTCACGCTCGTCGTTTGGTATGGCTTCATT
CAGCTCCGGTTCCCAACGATCAAGGCGAGTTACATGATCCCCCATGTTGTGCAAAAAAGCGGTTAGCTCC
TTCGGTCCTCCGATCGTTGTCAGAAGTAAGTTGGCCGCAGTGTTATCACTCATGGTTATGGCAGCACTGC
ATAATTCTCTTACTGTCATGCCATCCGTAAGATGCTTTTCTGTGACTGGTGAGTACTCAACCAAGTCATT
CTGAGAATAGTGTATGCGGCGACCGAGTTGCTCTTGCCCGGCGTCAATACGGGATAATACCGCGCCACAT
AGCAGAACTTTAAAAGTGCTCATCATTGGAAAACGTTCTTCGGGGCGAAAACTCTCAAGGATCTTACCGC
TGTTGAGATCCAGTTCGATGTAACCCACTCGTGCACCCAACTGATCTTCAGCATCTTTTACTTTCACCAG
CGTTTCTGGGTGAGCAAAAACAGGAAGGCAAAATGCCGCAAAAAAGGGAATAAGGGCGACACGGAAATGT
TGAATACTCATACTCTTCCTTTTTCAATATTATTGAAGCATTTATCAGGGTTATTGTCTCATGAGCGGAT
ACATATTTGAATGTATTTAGAAAAATAAACAAATAGGGGTTCCGCGCACATTTCCCCGAAAAGTGCCACC
TGACGTCTAAGAAACCATTATTATCATGACATTAACCTATAAAAATAGGCGTATCACGAGGCCCTTTCGT
CTCGCGCGTTTCGGTGATGACGGTGAAAACCTCTGACACATGCAGCTCCCGGAGACGGTCACAGCTTGTC
TGTAAGCGGATGCCGGGAGCAGACAAGCCCGTCAGGGCGCGTCAGCGGGTGTTGGCGGGTGTCGGGGCTG
GCTTAACTATGCGGCATCAGAGCAGATTGTACTGAGAGTGCACCATATGCGGTGTGAAATACCGCACAGA
TGCGTAAGGAGAAAATACCGCATCAGGCGCCATTCGCCATTCAGGCTGCGCAACTGTTGGGAAGGGCGAT
CGGTGCGGGCCTCTTCGCTATTACGCCAGCTGGCGAAAGGGGGATGTGCTGCAAGGCGATTAAGTTGGGT
AACGCCAGGGTTTTCCCAGTCACGACGTTGTAAAACGACGGCGCAAGGAATGGTGCATGCAAGGAGATGG
CGCCCAACAGTCCCCCGGCCACGGGGCCTGCCACCATACCCACGCCGAAACAAGCGCTCATGAGCCCGAA
GTGGCGAGCCCGATCTTCCCCATCGGTGATGTCGGCGATATAGGCGCCAGCAACCGCACCTGTGGCGCCG
GTGATGCCGGCCACGATGCGTCCGGCGTAGAGGCGATTAGTCCAATTTGTTAAAGACAGGATATCAGTGG
TCCAGGCTCTAGTTTTGACTCAACAATATCACCAGCTGAAGCCTATAGAGTACGAGCCATAGATAAAATA
AAAGATTTTATTTAGTCTCCAGAAAAAGGGGGGAATGAAAGACCCCACCTGTAGGTTTGGCAAGCTAGCT
TAAGTAACGCCATTTTGCAAGGCATGGAAAATACATAACTGAGAATAGAGAAGTTCAGATCAAGGTTAGG
AACAGAGAGACAGCAGAATATGGGCCAAACAGGATATCTGTGGTAAGCAGTTCCTGCCCCGGCTCAGGGC
CAAGAACAGATGGTCCCCAGATGCGGTCCCGCCCTCAGCAGTTTCTAGAGAACCATCAGATGTTTCCAGG
GTGCCCCAAGGACCTGAAATGACCCTGTGCCTTATTTGAACTAACCAATCAGTTCGCTTCTCGCTTCTGT
TCGCGCGCTTCTGCTCCCCGAGCTCAATAAAAGAGCCCACAACCCCTCACTCGGCGCGCCAGTCCTCCGA
TAGACTGCGTCGCCCGGGTACCCGTATTCCCAATAAAGCCTCTTGCTGTTTGCATCCGAATCGTGGACTC
GCTGATCCTTGGGAGGGTCTCCTCAGATTGATTGACTGCCCACCTCGGGGGTCTTTCATTTGGAGGTTCC
ACCGAGATTTGGAGACCCCTGCCCAGGGACCACCGACCCCCCCGCCGGGAGGTAAGCTGGCCAGCGGTCG
TTTCGTGTCTGTCTCTGTCTTTGTGCGTGTTTGTGCCGGCATCTAATGTTTGCGCCTGCGTCTGTACTAG
TTAGCTAACTAGCTCTGTATCTGGCGGACCCGTGGTGGAACTGACGAGTTCTGAACACCCGGCCGCAACC
CTGGGAGACGTCCCAGGGACTTTGGGGGCCGTTTTTGTGGCCCGACCTGAGGAAGGGAGTCGATGTGGAA
TCCGACCCCGTCAGGATATGTGGTTCTGGTAGGAGACGAGAACCTAAAACAGTTCCCGCCTCCGTCTGAA
TTTTTGCTTTCGGTTTGGAACCGAAGCCGCGCGTCTTGTCTGCTGCAGCGCTGCAGCATCGTTCTGTGTT
GTCTCTGTCTGACTGTGTTTCTGTATTTGTCTGAAAATTAGGGCCAGACTGTTACCACTCCCTTAAGTTT
GACCTTAGGTCACTGGAAAGATGTCGAGCGGATCGCTCACAACCAGTCGGTAGATGTCAAGAAGAGACGT
TGGGTTACCTTCTGCTCTGCAGAATGGCCAACCTTTAACGTCGGATGGCCGCGAGACGGCACCTTTAACC
GAGACCTCATCACCCAGGTTAAGATCAAGGTCTTTTCACCTGGCCCGCATGGACACCCAGACCAGGTCCC
CTACATCGTGACCTGGGAAGCCTTGGCTTTTGACCCCCCTCCCTGGGTCAAGCCCTTTGTACACCCTAAG
CCTCCGCCTCCTCTTCCTCCATCCGCCCCGTCTCTCCCCCTTGAACCTCCTCGTTCGACCCCGCCTCGAT
CCTCCCTTTATCCAGCCCTCACTCCTTCTCTAGGCGCCGGAATT
Features (pLannotate 1.2.2; 23 found; start..end, strand, type, name):
     61..81      +  CDS            FLAG (fragment): FLAG® epitope tag, followed by an enterokinase cleavage site
    784..1068    +  CDS            FPR2 (fragment): FKBP2_CRYNB - Protein inferred from homology: Swiss-Prot protein existence level 3. PPIases accelerate the folding of proteins. It catalyzes the cis-trans isomerization of proline imidic peptide bonds in oligopeptides (By similarity). From Cryptococcus neoformans var. neoformans serotype D (strain B-3501A) (Filobasidiella neoformans).
   1063..1383    +  CDS            FKBP1A: FKB1A_HUMAN - Also known as FKBP1, FKBP12. Experimental evidence at protein level: Swiss-Prot protein existence level 1. Keeps in an inactive conformation TGFBR1, the TGF-beta type I serine/threonine kinase receptor, preventing TGF-beta receptor activation in absence of ligand. Recruits SMAD7 to ACVR1B which prevents the association of SMAD2 and SMAD3 with the activin receptor complex, thereby blocking the activin signal. May modulate the RYR1 calcium channel activity. PPIases accelerate the folding of proteins. It catalyzes the cis-trans isomerization of proline imidic peptide bonds in oligop
   1402..1593    +  CDS            Gmip (fragment): GMIP_MOUSE - Experimental evidence at protein level: Swiss-Prot protein existence level 1. Stimulates, in vitro and in vivo, the GTPase activity of RhoA. From Mus musculus (Mouse).
   1616..1649    -  misc_feature   MCS (fragment): pBluescript multiple cloning site
   1751..2213    +  misc_feature   IRES: internal ribosome entry site (IRES) of the encephalomyocarditis virus (EMCV)
   2227..2946    +  CDS            EGFP: the original enhanced GFP (Yang et al., 1996) mammalian codon-optimized
   3008..3522    +  LTR            3' LTR: 3' long terminal repeat from murine embryonic stem cell virus
   3684..3700    -  protein_bind   lac operator: The lac repressor binds to the lac operator to inhibit transcription in E. coli. This inhibition can be relieved by adding lactose or isopropyl-β-D-thiogalactopyranoside (IPTG). lac repressor encoded by lacI
   3708..3738    -  promoter       lac promoter: promoter for the E. coli lac operon
   3753..3774    -  protein_bind   CAP binding site: CAP binding activates transcription in the presence of cAMP. E. coli catabolite activator protein
   3787..3879    -  CDS            lacI (fragment): lac repressor; lacI; The lac repressor binds to the lac operator to inhibit transcription in E. coli. This inhibition can be relieved by adding lactose or isopropyl-β-D-thiogalactopyranoside (IPTG).
   4062..4650    -  rep_origin     ori: high-copy-number ColE1/pMB1/pBR322/pUC origin of replication
   4821..5681    -  CDS            AmpR: β-lactamase; bla; confers resistance to ampicillin, carbenicillin, and related antibiotics
   5682..5786    -  promoter       AmpR promoter: bla
   5881..5916    +  CDS            rop (fragment): Rop protein, which maintains plasmids at low copy number; rop
   6018..6117    +  misc_feature   bom (fragment): basis of mobility region from pBR322
   6123..6272    -  CDS            lacZα (fragment): LacZα fragment of β-galactosidase; lacZ fragment
   6272..6473    -  CDS            TcR (fragment): tetracycline efflux protein; tet; confers resistance to tetracycline
   6474..6572    +  CDS            env (fragment): murine leukemia virus gPr80 envelope polyprotein precursor; env; proteolytically cleaved into gp70SU and p15TM subunits
   6614..7130    +  LTR            5' LTR: 5' long terminal repeat from murine embryonic stem cell virus
   7194..7535    +  misc_feature   MESV Ψ: packaging signal of murine embryonic stem cell virus
   7602..8018    +  CDS            gag (truncated): truncated Moloney murine leukemia virus (MMLV) gag gene lacking the start codon
