[The description below was written by a language model from this plasmid's Addgene catalogue record and pLannotate feature annotations shown in this document.]
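Description:
pMSCV-FKBP-GMIP(trunc C1) is a gammaretroviral expression vector built on the pMSCV-IRES-GFP backbone and intended for delivering a truncated mouse GMIP fragment into mammalian cells by retroviral transduction. In bacteria it is maintained through a high-copy ColE1/pUC-type origin and selected with ampicillin via the β-lactamase gene. The scattered lac, rop, bom, TcR and lacZα fragments in the annotation are non-functional remnants of the plasmid's cloning history.

The viral portion consists of murine embryonic stem cell virus 5′ and 3′ LTRs flanking the MESV Ψ packaging signal and a truncated, start-codon-less gag segment that extends the packaging region. When the plasmid is introduced into packaging cells that supply gag, pol and env in trans, the LTR-bounded RNA is encapsidated, and after infection and integration the 5′ LTR serves as the promoter for the payload; no separate internal promoter is annotated. The insert, placed between BglII and NotI sites, encodes residues 1–64 of mouse GMIP (a RhoA GTPase-activating protein) fused at its N terminus to a 3xFLAG epitope and four tandem FKBP domains. The automated annotation picks out only one FLAG fragment and two FKBP-like segments, which probably reflects difficulty annotating repeated units rather than a discrepancy with the catalogue. FLAG allows detection or immunoprecipitation, while tandem FKBP arrays are commonly used for ligand-induced oligomerisation of a fused protein, although the record does not state this use explicitly. Downstream, an EMCV IRES drives EGFP from the same transcript, marking transduced cells. The construct is one of a truncation series used to map functional regions of GMIP in work on pLxIS-containing domains.
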