Addgene plasmid #221279: pMSCV-FKBP-GMIP(trunc C1)
Purpose: Expression of GMIP C-terminal truncation 1 (1-64) in mammalian cells by retroviral transduction
Depositing lab: Jonathan Kagan. Depositing organization: Boston Children's Hospital. Publication: pLxIS-containing domains are biochemically flexible regulators of interferons and metabolism. Landau LM, Chaudhary N, Tien YC, Rogozinska M, Joshi S, Yao C, Crowley J, Hullahalli K, Campbell IW, Waldor MK, Haigis M, Kagan JC. Mol Cell. 2024 Jul 11;84(13):2436-2454.e10. doi: 10.1016/j.molcel.2024.05.030. Epub 2024 Jun 25. PubMed 38925114.
Backbone
  Vector backbone: pMSCV-IRES-GFP
  Vector type: Retroviral
Growth in bacteria
  Bacterial resistance: Ampicillin, 100 μg/mL
  Growth temperature: 37°C
  Growth strain: NEB Stable
  Copy number: High Copy
Gene/Insert
  Gene/Insert name: GMIP C-terminal truncation 1 (1-64)
  Species: M. musculus (mouse)
  Entrez Gene: Gmip (a.k.a. 5031419I10Rik)
  Tag / fusion protein: 3xFLAG-4xFKBP (N terminal on insert)
  Cloning method: Restriction Enzyme; 5′ cloning site BglII (not destroyed); 3′ cloning site NotI (not destroyed)
Terms and licenses: Academic/Nonprofit Terms; Industry Terms: Not Available to Industry
How to cite: pMSCV-FKBP-GMIP(trunc C1) was a gift from Jonathan Kagan (Addgene plasmid # 221279 ; http://n2t.net/addgene:221279 ; RRID:Addgene_221279)
